Addgene plasmid #82391: pCas49
Purpose: rbcL-sfGFP expressed from PccmK2 promoter with Gmr in glpK
Depositing lab: Brian Pfleger. Depositing organization: University of Wisconsin, Madison. Publication: CRISPR interference as a titratable, trans-acting regulatory tool for metabolic engineering in the cyanobacterium Synechococcus sp. strain PCC 7002. Gordon GC, Korosh TC, Cameron JC, Markley AL, Begemann MB, Pfleger BF. Metab Eng. 2016 Jul 29. pii: S1096-7176(16)30062-3. doi: 10.1016/j.ymben.2016.07.007. PubMed 27481676.
Backbone
  Vector backbone: pUC19
  Total vector size (bp): 7697
Growth in bacteria
  Bacterial resistance: Ampicillin, 100 μg/mL
  Growth temperature: 37°C
  Growth strain: DH5alpha
  Copy number: High Copy
Gene/Insert
  Gene/Insert name: rbcL-GFP
  Promoter: PccmK2
  Cloning method: Gibson Cloning
  Sequencing primers: 5′ TTGGGTAACGCCAGGGT; 3′ GCTTCCGGCTCGTATGTTGTG
Terms and licenses: Academic/Nonprofit Terms; Industry Terms: Not Available to Industry
How to cite: pCas49 was a gift from Brian Pfleger (Addgene plasmid # 82391 ; http://n2t.net/addgene:82391 ; RRID:Addgene_82391)
