[The description below was written by a language model from this plasmid's Addgene catalogue record and pLannotate feature annotations shown in this document.]
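Description:
pCas49 is a pUC19-based integration plasmid of about 7.7 kb, built by Gibson assembly to place a fluorescently tagged RuBisCO large subunit into the chromosome of the cyanobacterium Synechococcus sp. PCC 7002. In E. coli it is maintained as a high-copy plasmid through the pUC/ColE1 origin and selected with ampicillin via the β-lactamase gene and its native promoter. Remnants of the pUC19 lacZα region, lac promoter/operator and CAP site flank the inserted cassette. Short annotated fragments of rop, bom, lacI and a chloramphenicol acetyltransferase appear to be leftover backbone or cloning sequence rather than functional parts.

The payload is the PCC 7002 rbcL (cbbL) coding sequence joined almost directly to superfolder GFP, giving an rbcL-sfGFP fusion that the record says is driven by the PccmK2 promoter. This promoter is not annotated in the feature table but would fall in the unannotated stretch upstream of rbcL. A T7 terminator follows the fusion. Upstream lies a gentamicin resistance gene (aacC1) expressed from the class 1 integron Pc promoter, which provides selection in the cyanobacterial host. According to the stated purpose, the cassette is targeted to the glpK locus, so the unannotated regions on either side presumably serve as homology arms for double-crossover recombination. The downstream region carrying a partial "stpA" homology call probably belongs to this flanking genomic sequence, though the record does not define the arms explicitly.

The construct comes from work on CRISPR interference as a titratable regulatory tool in PCC 7002. There, an rbcL-sfGFP fusion would plausibly act as a fluorescent reporter of RuBisCO and carboxysome localization, although the record does not spell out that use.
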