Features (pLannotate 1.2.2; 18 found; start..end, strand, type, name):
      1..861     -  CDS            AmpR: β-lactamase; bla; confers resistance to ampicillin, carbenicillin, and related antibiotics
    862..966     -  promoter       AmpR promoter: bla
   1061..1096    +  CDS            rop (fragment): Rop protein, which maintains plasmids at low copy number; rop
   1198..1297    +  misc_feature   bom (fragment): basis of mobility region from pBR322
   1303..1460    -  CDS            lacZα (fragment): LacZα fragment of β-galactosidase; lacZ fragment
   2087..2203    -  CDS            CmR (fragment): chloramphenicol acetyltransferase; cat; confers resistance to chloramphenicol
   2241..2269    +  promoter       Pc promoter: intI1 (promoter lies within the coding sequence); class 1 integron promoter
   2458..2991    +  CDS            GmR: gentamycin acetyltransferase; aacC1; confers resistance to gentamycin
   3617..5023    +  CDS            cbbL: RBL_SYNP2 - Also known as rbcL From Synechococcus sp. (strain ATCC 27264 / PCC 7002 / PR-6) (Agmenellum quadruplicatum).
   5030..5743    +  CDS            Superfolder GFP: Superfolder GFP is a basic (constitutively fluorescent) green fluorescent protein published in 2005, derived from Aequorea victoria. It is reported to be a very rapidly-maturing weak dimer.
   5759..5804    +  CDS            SET1 (fragment): solubility-enhancement tag derived from T7 phage gene 10B
   5812..5859    +  terminator     T7 terminator: transcription terminator for bacteriophage T7 RNA polymerase
   5993..6508    +  CDS            stpA (fragment): STPA_SYNY3 - Experimental evidence at protein level: Swiss-Prot protein existence level 1. Phosphorylates glucosylglycerol-phosphate the precursor of the osmoprotectant glucosylglycerol necessary for salt adaptation of Synechocystis. From Synechocystis sp. (strain PCC 6803 / Kazusa).
   6560..6576    -  protein_bind   lac operator: The lac repressor binds to the lac operator to inhibit transcription in E. coli. This inhibition can be relieved by adding lactose or isopropyl-β-D-thiogalactopyranoside (IPTG). lac repressor encoded by lacI
   6584..6614    -  promoter       lac promoter: promoter for the E. coli lac operon
   6629..6650    -  protein_bind   CAP binding site: CAP binding activates transcription in the presence of cAMP. E. coli catabolite activator protein
   6663..6755    -  CDS            lacI (fragment): lac repressor; lacI; The lac repressor binds to the lac operator to inhibit transcription in E. coli. This inhibition can be relieved by adding lactose or isopropyl-β-D-thiogalactopyranoside (IPTG).
   6938..7526    -  rep_origin     ori: high-copy-number ColE1/pMB1/pBR322/pUC origin of replication
>Addgene plasmid #82391 | pCas49 | addgene full sequence | sequence record 162047 | Addgene NGS Result
TTACCAATGCTTAATCAGTGAGGCACCTATCTCAGCGATCTGTCTATTTCGTTCATCCATAGTTGCCTGA
CTCCCCGTCGTGTAGATAACTACGATACGGGAGGGCTTACCATCTGGCCCCAGTGCTGCAATGATACCGC
GAGACCCACGCTCACCGGCTCCAGATTTATCAGCAATAAACCAGCCAGCCGGAAGGGCCGAGCGCAGAAG
TGGTCCTGCAACTTTATCCGCCTCCATCCAGTCTATTAATTGTTGCCGGGAAGCTAGAGTAAGTAGTTCG
CCAGTTAATAGTTTGCGCAACGTTGTTGCCATTGCTACAGGCATCGTGGTGTCACGCTCGTCGTTTGGTA
TGGCTTCATTCAGCTCCGGTTCCCAACGATCAAGGCGAGTTACATGATCCCCCATGTTGTGCAAAAAAGC
GGTTAGCTCCTTCGGTCCTCCGATCGTTGTCAGAAGTAAGTTGGCCGCAGTGTTATCACTCATGGTTATG
GCAGCACTGCATAATTCTCTTACTGTCATGCCATCCGTAAGATGCTTTTCTGTGACTGGTGAGTACTCAA
CCAAGTCATTCTGAGAATAGTGTATGCGGCGACCGAGTTGCTCTTGCCCGGCGTCAATACGGGATAATAC
CGCGCCACATAGCAGAACTTTAAAAGTGCTCATCATTGGAAAACGTTCTTCGGGGCGAAAACTCTCAAGG
ATCTTACCGCTGTTGAGATCCAGTTCGATGTAACCCACTCGTGCACCCAACTGATCTTCAGCATCTTTTA
CTTTCACCAGCGTTTCTGGGTGAGCAAAAACAGGAAGGCAAAATGCCGCAAAAAAGGGAATAAGGGCGAC
ACGGAAATGTTGAATACTCATACTCTTCCTTTTTCAATATTATTGAAGCATTTATCAGGGTTATTGTCTC
ATGAGCGGATACATATTTGAATGTATTTAGAAAAATAAACAAATAGGGGTTCCGCGCACATTTCCCCGAA
AAGTGCCACCTGACGTCTAAGAAACCATTATTATCATGACATTAACCTATAAAAATAGGCGTATCACGAG
GCCCTTTCGTCTCGCGCGTTTCGGTGATGACGGTGAAAACCTCTGACACATGCAGCTCCCGGAGACGGTC
ACAGCTTGTCTGTAAGCGGATGCCGGGAGCAGACAAGCCCGTCAGGGCGCGTCAGCGGGTGTTGGCGGGT
GTCGGGGCTGGCTTAACTATGCGGCATCAGAGCAGATTGTACTGAGAGTGCACCATATGCGGTGTGAAAT
ACCGCACAGATGCGTAAGGAGAAAATACCGCATCAGGCGCCATTCGCCATTCAGGCTGCGCAACTGTTGG
GAAGGGCGATCGGTGCGGGCCTCTTCGCTATTACGCCAGCTGGCGAAAGGGGGATGTGCTGCAAGGCGAT
TAAGTTGGGTAACGCCAGGGTTTTCCCAGTCACGACGTTGTAAAACGACGGCCAGTGAATTCGAGCTCGG
TACCCGGGTGAAGCGATTGGCTATGATCTACCAAAGCTGGCGATTTTTCTGCAAACCGAATTAGAACCAC
AATTTGATTTTTTAAAGCCGATTACCATTGCCAACCTGAAGGAAATAGCGATCGCCTTTATGGAGGATGG
CCACGAGGCTTGTCGGGTCTCCCATTATTGTGGATCGGTACCGGATGAGCGGGCGAGCTTTAATTTACGC
TTGCGGCAATATCGCCAGGCCCAGCCTTGGCTGCGAAATCATCTCGATCCTGCAAGGGGCGATCGCCTGC
ACCATTGGTCGGATCACCAACGCACCATTTTCTACGGCAGGCGCACCAATCCCGACACCCAGCAGCGGCT
TGTGTTAGTGGCGCACATGGCCGGGGCTCCGAAGACCGTTGAGATTGGCAAATGGCTCGCCCTGGATTTG
GATCGTTGGCAGTTGGCGATCGCCACACCGACTTTGAAGATCAACACCATCTATGACTTAGCCCAAATTC
ACTTGCACAATGGCGAAGGTTTTCTGTTATCTGAAATTCCTCCCTAAATGATGTCTTTTGAGCCTAAAAA
CACACTTTTTTGACCTAATTTAACCCATTTAAAAAAGCTCGAGCGCATGCATAAAAACTGTTGTAATTCA
TTAAGCATTCTGCCGACATGGAAGCCATCACAAACGGCATGATGAACCTGAATCGCCAGCGGCATCAGCA
CCTTGTCGCCTTGCGTATAATATTTGCCCATGGACGCACACCGTGGAAACGGATGAAGGCACGAACCCAG
TTGACATAAGCCTGTTCGGTTCGTAAACTGTAATGCAAGTAGCGTATGCGCTCACGCAACTGGTCCAGAA
CCTTGACCGAACGCAGCGGTGGTAACGGCGCAGTGGCGGTTTTCATGGCTTGTTATGACTGTTTTTTTGT
ACAGTCTATGCCTCGGGCATCCAAGCAGCAAGCGCGTTACGCCGTGGGTCGATGTTTGATGTTATGGAGC
AGCAACGATGTTACGCAGCAGCAACGATGTTACGCAGCAGGGCAGTCGCCCTAAAACAAAGTTAGGTGGC
TCAAGTATGGGCATCATTCGCACATGTAGGCTCGGCCCTGACCAAGTCAAATCCATGCGGGCTGCTCTTG
ATCTTTTCGGTCGTGAGTTCGGAGACGTAGCCACCTACTCCCAACATCAGCCGGACTCCGATTACCTCGG
GAACTTGCTCCGTAGTAAGACATTCATCGCGCTTGCTGCCTTCGACCAAGAAGTGGTTGTTGGCGCTCTC
GCGGCTTACGTTCTGCCCAAGTTTGAGCAGCCGCGTAGTGAGATCTATATCTATGATCTCGCAGTCTCCG
GAGAGCACCGGAGGCAGGGCATTGCCACCGCGCTCATCAATCTCCTCAAGCATGAGGCCAACGCGCTTGG
TGCTTATGTGATCTACGTGCAAGCAGATTACGGTGACGATCCCGCAGTGGCTCTCTATACAAAGTTGGGC
ATACGGGAAGAAGTGATGCACTTTGATATCGACCCAAGTACCGCCACCTAACAATTCGTTCAAGCCGAGA
TCGGCTTCCCGGCCGCGGAGTTGTTCGGTAAATTGTCACAACGCCGCAGGTGGCACTTTTCGGGGAAATG
TGCGCGCCCGCGTTCCTGCTGGCGCTGGGCCTGTTTCTGGCGCTGGACTTCCCGCTGTTCCGTCAGCAGC
TTTTCGCCCACGGCCTTGATGATCGCGGCGGCCTTGGCCTGCATATCCCGATTCAACGGCCCCAGGGCGT
CCAGAACGGGCTTCAGGCGCTCCCGAAGGTGAATCCTCCTCTGACCTTTGGGCAACTTCTTCTAGAAACC
CCTGTCTATTTAAACGATGAAGCATTGACTCTACTTAACCTTGGTATTACGAAATATCATTGCAGTTTAT
GTTGTCAAAGGTGCCATTGTTGCTTATGCTCTTCATAGCTTGCCAAAATCAAAATTAGTAGCAAACGCGA
TTCCTGGCGATCGCCTTGTCCACTATAAAGCCTGTAAAGGACCCTAACCCCTGCGCAGAGGCAAGTGGTC
GGTCTTATGCCGCTTCCGTTATCCCAACTAGAAGCAGACCAAACTCCCAGGGGGACGCCTGTTCCTTAGT
ATTTTTAAGACATTAAGCTTGATAAGCGAGGATAAATTAGATGGTTCAGACCAAATCTGCTGGGTTTAAT
GCCGGTGTACAGGACTACCGCCTGACTTACTACACCCCCGATTACACCCCGAAAGATACCGACTTACTCG
CTTGTTTCCGGATGACTCCCCAACCTGGAGTCCCCCCCGAAGAATGTGCTGCGGCTGTTGCGGCTGAATC
TTCTACCGGTACTTGGACCACTGTATGGACCGATGGTTTAACTGACCTCGACCGCTACAAGGGTCGTTGC
TACAATGTTGAACCCGTTCCCGGTGAAGACAACCAATATTTCTGTTTCGTTGCTTACCCCCTCGATCTGT
TTGAAGAAGGTTCTGTAACCAACGTTTTGACTTCCTTGGTTGGTAACGTATTCGGTTTTAAAGCGCTGCG
TGCCCTGCGCCTCGAAGATATCCGCTTCCCCGTTGCGTTAATCAAAACTTACCAAGGGCCTCCCCACGGG
ATCACTGTAGAGCGTGACCTCCTCAACAAGTATGGTCGTCCTCTCCTCGGTTGTACGATTAAGCCGAAGC
TCGGTCTGTCTGCGAAGAACTACGGTCGTGCGGTTTATGAATGTCTCCGTGGTGGTCTTGACTTCACCAA
AGATGACGAAAACATCAACTCTCAGCCTTTCATGCGTTGGCGCGATCGCTTCCTGTTCGTTCAAGAAGCT
ATCGAAAAATCCCAAGCTGAAACCAACGAAGTTAAGGGTCACTACCTTAACGTCACCGCTGGCACTTGCG
AAGAAATGCTCAAGCGGGCTGAATTCGCTAAGGAAATCGGCACTCCCATCATCATGCACGACTTCTTAAC
TGGTGGTTTCACTGCGAATACTACCCTTGCGAAGTGGTGTCGTGATAACGGCGTTCTGCTCCACATCCAC
CGGGCAATGCACGCGGTAATCGACCGTCAGAAGAACCACGGTATTCACTTCCGCGTTCTCGCTAAGTGTC
TCCGCCTCTCTGGTGGTGACCACCTCCACTCCGGTACGGTTGTTGGTAAGCTCGAAGGCGATCGCGCCGC
CACCCTCGGTTTCGTAGACCTGATGCGTGAAGACTACGTTGAAGAAGATCGTTCTCGCGGTGTATTCTTC
ACCCAAGACTACGCTTCTCTCCCCGGCACCATGCCTGTGGCTTCCGGTGGTATCCACGTATGGCACATGC
CTGCCCTCGTTGAAATCTTCGGCGACGATTCCTGCCTCCAGTTTGGTGGTGGTACCCTCGGTCACCCCTG
GGGTAACGCACCTGGTGCAACTGCAAACCGTGTTGCTCTGGAAGCTTGTGTTCAAGCTCGTAACGAAGGT
CGCAGCCTGGCCCGTGAAGGTAATGATGTCCTCCGTGAAGCAGGTAAGTGGTCGCCTGAATTGGCAGCCG
CCCTCGACCTGTGGAAGGAAATCAAGTTCGAATTCGATACCGTTGACACTCTCGGCTCCATGAGCAAAGG
AGAAGAACTTTTCACTGGAGTTGTCCCAATTCTTGTTGAATTAGATGGTGATGTTAATGGGCACAAATTT
TCTGTCCGTGGAGAGGGTGAAGGTGATGCTACAAACGGAAAACTCACCCTTAAATTTATTTGCACTACTG
GAAAACTACCTGTTCCGTGGCCAACACTTGTCACTACTCTGACCTATGGTGTTCAATGCTTTTCCCGTTA
TCCGGATCACATGAAACGGCATGACTTTTTCAAGAGTGCCATGCCCGAAGGTTATGTACAGGAACGCACT
ATATCTTTCAAAGATGACGGGACCTACAAGACGCGTGCTGAAGTCAAGTTTGAAGGTGATACCCTTGTTA
ATCGTATCGAGTTAAAGGGTATTGATTTTAAAGAAGATGGAAACATTCTTGGACACAAACTTGAGTACAA
CTTTAACTCACACAATGTATACATCACGGCAGACAAACAAAAGAATGGAATCAAAGCTAACTTCAAAATT
CGCCACAACGTTGAAGATGGTTCCGTTCAACTAGCAGACCATTATCAACAAAATACTCCAATTGGCGATG
GCCCTGTCCTTTTACCAGACAACCATTACCTGTCGACACAATCTGTCCTTTCGAAAGATCCCAACGAAAA
GCGTGACCACATGGTCCTTCTTGAGTTTGTAACTGCTGCTGGGATTACACATGGCATGGATGAGCTCTAC
AAATAAGGATCCGGCTGTCTAACAAAGCCCGAAAGGAAGCTGAGTTGGCTGCTGCCACCGCTGAGCAATA
ACTAGCATAACCCCTTGGGGCCTCTAAACGGGTCTTGACGGGTTTTTTGTCTAGATCAACGGCCTCAACC
TACTACGGATCCCCCCCTCTTGCCTACAGCATCTCCCCCAGGGGAGAATTCTTCCTGTTTCAACTCCCTC
TAACGTAAACCCATTGAATTTAAAAAAGACTTTATGACTGCTTTACTGCTCCATGACCAACATTATTCCC
TTGATCATGAAGCCTTTCTCTCAACCCTCAGCAACACAGAAAATTTACTCATTATTCAAGATCTAGATGG
CGTTTGCATGGGGTTAGTCAAAGACCCCTTAACCCGCAAAATTGATCCTGACTATATCCGCGCCACACGC
AAGTTTAGAGACCACTTCTTTGTCCTCACCAACGGTGAACATGAAGGCAGAAGGGGAGTAAATCGCATCG
TTGAACGGGCATTTCGCAATGTTGAAGCCAAAGAGGAAACAAGCTATTTACCTGGTTTAGCAGCAGGGGG
TGTGCAATGGCAGACAGATAATGGCCAAATTTCCCATCCCGGTGTTAGCCAAGCAGAACTCGATTTCCTT
GCCACAGTGCCAGATTTAATTGGTCAAAGTTTAGGACAATTTTTTACTAAATATGTTGATATTTTTCCCG
CTGAGCTTCAACCTGAGCTGATCCATGCTTCTGTTTTAGATAATCTCGTTTCCTCTAGAGTCGACCTGCA
GGCATGCAAGCTTGGCGTAATCATGGTCATAGCTGTTTCCTGTGTGAAATTGTTATCCGCTCACAATTCC
ACACAACATACGAGCCGGAAGCATAAAGTGTAAAGCCTGGGGTGCCTAATGAGTGAGCTAACTCACATTA
ATTGCGTTGCGCTCACTGCCCGCTTTCCAGTCGGGAAACCTGTCGTGCCAGCTGCATTAATGAATCGGCC
AACGCGCGGGGAGAGGCGGTTTGCGTATTGGGCGCTCTTCCGCTTCCTCGCTCACTGACTCGCTGCGCTC
GGTCGTTCGGCTGCGGCGAGCGGTATCAGCTCACTCAAAGGCGGTAATACGGTTATCCACAGAATCAGGG
GATAACGCAGGAAAGAACATGTGAGCAAAAGGCCAGCAAAAGGCCAGGAACCGTAAAAAGGCCGCGTTGC
TGGCGTTTTTCCATAGGCTCCGCCCCCCTGACGAGCATCACAAAAATCGACGCTCAAGTCAGAGGTGGCG
AAACCCGACAGGACTATAAAGATACCAGGCGTTTCCCCCTGGAAGCTCCCTCGTGCGCTCTCCTGTTCCG
ACCCTGCCGCTTACCGGATACCTGTCCGCCTTTCTCCCTTCGGGAAGCGTGGCGCTTTCTCATAGCTCAC
GCTGTAGGTATCTCAGTTCGGTGTAGGTCGTTCGCTCCAAGCTGGGCTGTGTGCACGAACCCCCCGTTCA
GCCCGACCGCTGCGCCTTATCCGGTAACTATCGTCTTGAGTCCAACCCGGTAAGACACGACTTATCGCCA
CTGGCAGCAGCCACTGGTAACAGGATTAGCAGAGCGAGGTATGTAGGCGGTGCTACAGAGTTCTTGAAGT
GGTGGCCTAACTACGGCTACACTAGAAGAACAGTATTTGGTATCTGCGCTCTGCTGAAGCCAGTTACCTT
CGGAAAAAGAGTTGGTAGCTCTTGATCCGGCAAACAAACCACCGCTGGTAGCGGTGGTTTTTTTGTTTGC
AAGCAGCAGATTACGCGCAGAAAAAAAGGATCTCAAGAAGATCCTTTGATCTTTTCTACGGGGTCTGACG
CTCAGTGGAACGAAAACTCACGTTAAGGGATTTTGGTCATGAGATTATCAAAAAGGATCTTCACCTAGAT
CCTTTTAAATTAAAAATGAAGTTTTAAATCAATCTAAAGTATATATGAGTAAACTTGGTCTGACAG
