>Addgene plasmid #82391 | pCas49 | addgene partial sequence | sequence record 158977 | GFP-R 5'-CCATCTAATTCAACAAGAATTGGGACAAC-3'
AAGTTCTTCTCCTTTGCTCATGGAGCCGAGAGTGTCAACGGTATCGAATTCGAACTTGATTTCCTTCCAC
AGGTCGAGGGCGGCTGCCAATTCAGGCGACCACTTACCTGCTTCACGGAGGACATCATTACCTTCACGGG
CCAGGCTGCGACCTTCGTTACGAGCTTGAACACAAGCTTCCAGAGCAACACGGTTTGCAGTTGCACCAGG
TGCGTTACCCCAGGGGTGACCGAGGGTACCACCACCAAACTGGAGGCAGGAATCGTCGCCGAAGATTTCA
ACGAGGGCAGGCATGTGCCATACGTGGATACCACCGGAAGCCACAGGCATGGTGCCGGGGAGAGAAGCGT
AGTCTTGGGTGAAGAATACACCGCGAGAACGATCTTCTTCAACGTAGTCTTCACGCATCAGGTCTACGAA
ACCGAGGGTGGCGGCGCGATCGCCTTCGAGCTTACCAACAACCGTACCGGAGTGGAGGTGGTCACCACCA
GAGAGGCGGAGACACTTAGCGAGAACGCGGAAGTGAATACCGTGGTTCTTCTGACGGTCGATTACCGCGT
GCATTGCCCGGTGGATGTGGAGCAGAACGCCGTTATCACGACACCACTTCGCAAGGGTAGTATTCGCAGT
GAAACCACCAGTTAAGAAGTCGTGCATGATGATGGGAGTGCCGATTTCCTTAGCGAATTCAGCCCGCTTG
AGCA
