>Addgene plasmid #82391 | pCas49 | addgene partial sequence | sequence record 158982 | gent-F 5'-tacgtgcaagcagattacgg-3'
AAGTTGGGCATACGGGAAGAAGTGATGCACTTTGATATCGACCCAAGTACCGCCACCTAACAATTCGTTC
AAGCCGAGATCGGCTTCCCGGCCGCGGAGTTGTTCGGTAAATTGTCACAACGCCGCAGGTGGCACTTTTC
GGGGAAATGTGCGCGCCCGCGTTCCTGCTGGCGCTGGGCCTGTTTCTGGCGCTGGACTTCCCGCTGTTCC
GTCAGCAGCTTTTCGCCCACGGCCTTGATGATCGCGGCGGCCTTGGCCTGCATATCCCGATTCAACGGCC
CCAGGGCGTCCAGAACGGGCTTCAGGCGCTCCCGAAGGTGAATCCTCCTCTGACCTTTGGGCAACTTCTT
CTAGAAACCCCTGTCTATTTAAACGATGAAGCATTGACTCTACTTAACCTTGGTATTACGAAATATCATT
GCAGTTTATGTTGTCAAAGGTGCCATTGTTGCTTATGCTCTTCATAGCTTGCCAAAATCAAAATTAGTAG
CAAACGCGATTCCTGGCGATCGCCTTGTCCACTATAAAGCCTGTAAAGGACCCTAACCCCTGCGCAGAGG
CAAGTGGTCGGTCTTATGCCGCTTCCGTTATCCCAACTAGAAGCAGACCAAACTCCCAGGGGGACGCCTG
TTCCTTAGTATTTTTAAGACATTAAGCTTGATAAGCGAGGATAAATTAGATGGTTCAGACCAAATCTGCT
GGGTTTAATGCCGGTGTACAGGACTACCGCCTGACTTACTACACCCCCGATTACACCCCGAAAGATACCG
ACTTACTCGCTTGTTTCCGGATGACTCCCCAACCTGGAGTCCCCC
